>Addgene plasmid #39753 | KHBD00747 | depositor partial sequence | sequence record 50193 | KHBD00747 sequence 1407 bps
ATGCTGCACTCACAGACAATGCAATCCATACCCACTCTGCACCAGCCGCTACACTCCAAGGTATCGAACT
ATCTAAACAATCAGCGAAGAACCGGACAATTCTGTGACCTGCTCCTCGAACTGGATTCGGATGATTCCCT
CAGCTTAAGCGTCCATTTCTGCGTACTGGCTGCTCAGAGCCAGTTTATAAACTCTAACCAGAAGCAACAG
CAGTTCTCCATTCACAATCCGCTGAAGATCACCATCCGTAATTTCAGCTGCACCCAATGCCTGCACACAA
TTGTGGACTTCTTCTACGAGGATTTGGTGTCCGTGTCCAAGGAGCACGAACTGCATTTTAGGGAGCTAGC
GCAAATTTTGGCTGTGACAGAACTACTGAATCTCTACCAGTTGCAGCCCTTGGGCGAGGCGAAGGAAGCA
ACGGAGATCCCAGCACCTGGAGAGGCGCAACCAAATCCAGATCCAGAAAAGAAAGCGGAGGCTGTGTTTG
AGAATCGACAAAGTTACTTCAAGCTTAAGAACCCGCGAGCTGTAAAGTCCAGCAGCAAAGTGAACTACTG
CATTGGCTGCGACTTCAAGTGCTATCAGGTACAGAAAATGATCGAGCACATGGGCAGCTGTGAGCCCTCC
CATTTGATTTGCTCGCTGTGCGAAGTCGGCTTTCTGGACTGGCGGGAATACGACACTCACCTACGACGGC
ACTCTGGTGATCTGCGTAAGCCCTTCTTTTGCTTACAGTGCGGCATCCGCTTCAACACACGAGCTGCCCT
GCTCGTCCATCAGCCTAAGCATTCCACGGAAACGCCGCACATATGTCCACATTGCGGCAAGGGCTTCAAG
TGGAAGCAGGGCCTGAGCAATCACATCCTGGTCCACAATCCCGAGAAGCAAATGCTCTGCGACGTCTGCG
GCTATAGCACCACGCACATGAAGGCCCTCAAGTCGCACAAACTGCTTCACACCGGAGAATTCTTTGCGTG
CACAGTTTCAGGCTGCAAGCATCGAGCCAATCGCAAGGAGAACCTCAAATTGCACATTGAAACTCACAAA
CAGGGTCGCGATTTTATCTGCGAGGTCTGTGGCTGCAAGTTCAGCCAGAGCAAAAACCTCAAGCGTCACG
CCCTCAAGCACACGGAGAATGGTCCGAACCGCTACAAGTGCCAGCTGTGTGGATTCAGCAGTCATCGCTC
CGACAAAATGAAGGAGCACGTGCAGCGGGTTCACACAGAGAAACCGGTGCAGTTGGAGCTCTCGGAAACG
GTGGACAGTAGCTTTCCCGATGACTTTGAGCTTCCCGTGATCGAAACGTCACCCAAGAAGAAGCCAAAGA
GTGTTAAGAGCAAGACTATAAGGAATGTTAATCCTGACAAGCGACTGAAAACACTACTGCCCAAGGAGAC
TGTAGAA
