>Addgene plasmid #39753 | KHBD00747 | addgene partial sequence | sequence record 52418 | M13Rev
GATTTTATTTTGACTGATAGTGACCTGTTCGTTGCAACAAATTGATAAGCAATGCTTTCTTATAATGCCA
ACTTTGTACAAGAAAGTTGGCAATTCTACAGTCTCCTTGGGCAGTAGTGTTTTCAGTCGCTTGTCAGGAT
TAACATTCCTTATAGTCTTGCTCTTAACACTCTTTGGCTTCTTCTTGGGTGACGTTTCGATCACGGGAAG
CTCAAAGTCATCGGGAAAGCTACTGTCCACCGTTTCCGAGAGCTCCAACTGCACCGGTTTCTCTGTGTGA
ACCCGCTGCACGTGCTCCTTCATTTTGTCGGAGCGATGACTGCTGAATCCACACAGCTGGCACTTGTAGC
GGTTCGGACCATTCTCCGTGTGCTTGAGGGCGTGACGCTTGAGGTTTTTGCTCTGGCTGAACTTGCAGCC
ACAGACCTCGCAGATAAAATCGCGACCCTGTTTGTGAGTTTCAATGTGCAATTTGAGGTTCTCCTTGCGA
TTGGCTCGATGCTTGCAGCCTGAAACTGTGCACGCAAAGAATTCTCCGGTGTGAAGCAGTTTGTGCGACT
TGAGGGCCTTCATGTGCGTGGTGCTATAGCCGCAGACGTCGCAGAGCATTTGCTTCTCGGGATTGTGGAC
CAGGATGTGATTGCTCAGGCCCTGCTTCCACTTGAAGCCCTTGCCGCAATGTGGACATATGTGCGGCGTT
TCCGTGGAATGCTTAGGCTGATGGACGAGCAGGGCAGCTCGTGTGTTGAAGCGGATGCCGCACTGTA
