[The description below was written by a language model from this plasmid's Addgene catalogue record.]
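Description:
KHBD00747 is a Gateway entry clone built in the pDONR221 backbone (Invitrogen), carrying the open reading frame of the Drosophila melanogaster gene CG6792 (FBgn0032401). The insert is recorded as 1407 bp on a 2536 bp backbone, and it was introduced by Gateway recombination. In a pDONR221-derived entry clone this normally leaves the ORF flanked by attL sites, although no feature table is provided to confirm the individual elements. The plasmid is maintained in E. coli as a high-copy construct under kanamycin selection. M13 forward and reverse primer sites flanking the cloning region are listed for sequencing the insert.

The record lists no promoter, as expected for an entry clone: the plasmid is not an expression vector but a shuttle source from which the ORF can be moved by LR recombination into destination vectors that supply the promoter, tags and host-specific elements. The depositor notes that ORFs in this collection were cloned open-ended, without a stop codon. This allows in-frame C-terminal fusions after transfer, and means that translation termination must be supplied by the destination vector.

The clone belongs to a collection associated with a study on automated protein-DNA interaction screening of Drosophila regulatory elements. This suggests use of the ORF as a source for fusion proteins to be tested for binding to regulatory DNA, though the record does not describe the function of CG6792 or the specific destination vectors used.
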