Addgene plasmid #39753: KHBD00747
Depositing lab: Bart Deplancke. Depositing organization: Swiss Federal Institute of Technology (EPFL). Publication: Automated protein-DNA interaction screening of Drosophila regulatory elements. Korneel Hens, Jean-Daniel Feuz, Alina Isakova, Antonina Lagovitina, Andreas Massouras, Julien Bryois, Patrick Callaerts, Susan E. Celniker, Bart Deplancke. Nat Methods. 2011 Oct 30;8(12):1065-70. 10.1038/nmeth.1763 PubMed 22037703.
Backbone
  Vector backbone: pDONR221
  Backbone manufacturer: Invitrogen
  Backbone size w/o insert (bp): 2536
  Vector type: Gateway DONR vector
Growth in bacteria
  Bacterial resistance: Kanamycin, 50 μg/mL
  Growth temperature: 37°C
  Growth strain: DH5alpha
  Copy number: High Copy
Gene/Insert
  Gene/Insert name: CG6792 (alt name: FBgn0032401)
  Species: D. melanogaster (fly)
  Insert size (bp): 1407
  Entrez Gene: CG6792 (a.k.a. Dmel_CG6792, Dmel\CG6792)
  Promoter: none
  Cloning method: Gateway Cloning
  Sequencing primers: 5′ M13-F20; 3′ M13R
Terms and licenses: Academic/Nonprofit Terms; Industry Terms: Not Available to Industry
Depositor comments: Please note that the ORFs in this collection were cloned open-ended (without a stop codon).
How to cite: KHBD00747 was a gift from Bart Deplancke (Addgene plasmid # 39753 ; http://n2t.net/addgene:39753 ; RRID:Addgene_39753)
